Addgene plasmid #160257: 19 pCOLI_A_SUMO
Purpose: (Empty Backbone) N-term 6xHis SUMO 3C cleavable Amp resistant bacterial expression vector
Depositing lab: John Weir. Depositing organization: Friedrich Miescher Laboratory. Publication: InteBac - An integrated bacterial and baculovirus expression vector suite. Altmannova V, Blaha A, Astrinidis S, Reichle H, Weir JR. Protein Sci. 2020 Sep 21. doi: 10.1002/pro.3957. PubMed 32955754.
Backbone
  Vector backbone: pST50Trc
  Modifications to backbone: Custom MCS added to the vector for full compatibility within the InteBac system. 3C cleavable His-SUMO fusion added to N-terminus.
  Vector type: Bacterial Expression
  Promoter: T7
  Tag / fusion protein: 6xHis (N terminal on backbone); SUMO (N terminal on backbone)
Growth in bacteria
  Bacterial resistance: Ampicillin, 100 μg/mL
  Growth temperature: 37°C
  Growth strain: DH5alpha
  Copy number: Low Copy
Gene/Insert
  Cloning method: Gibson Cloning
  Sequencing primers: 5′ T7_fwd; 3′ T7_rev
Terms and licenses: Academic/Nonprofit Terms; Industry Terms: Not Available to Industry
How to cite: 19 pCOLI_A_SUMO was a gift from John Weir (Addgene plasmid # 160257 ; http://n2t.net/addgene:160257 ; RRID:Addgene_160257)
