[The description below was written by a language model from this plasmid's Addgene catalogue record and pLannotate feature annotations shown in this document.]
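Description:
19 pCOLI_A_SUMO is an empty bacterial expression backbone from the InteBac vector suite, a set of cloning-compatible plasmids for bacterial and baculovirus expression. It is derived from pST50Trc and is about 3.2 kb according to the full-sequence record. The plasmid replicates in E. coli from a ColE1/pMB1-type origin. It also carries the rop gene and the pBR322 bom region, which fits the catalogue's low-copy designation, since Rop restrains copy number. Selection is by ampicillin, through a TEM beta-lactamase (bla) gene driven by its own promoter and followed by a phage fd terminator. A short mbeC fragment annotated next to rop appears to be a leftover of the ColE1-derived backbone rather than a functional part.

The expression cassette consists of a T7 promoter, the efficient T7 gene 10 ribosome binding site, an N-terminal 6xHis tag, a truncated yeast SMT3 (SUMO) module and a T7 terminator. The His tag is picked up by the annotation software as a short "capTEV" fragment. The record states that the His-SUMO fusion can be removed with 3C protease and that a custom multiple cloning site was added for compatibility across the InteBac system. Neither the 3C site nor the MCS is annotated in the feature table, but they presumably lie in the unannotated stretch between SUMO and the terminator. The small "SET1" hit just upstream of the terminator is probably residual T7 gene 10 sequence. No lac operator or lacI gene is annotated.

Genes of interest are inserted by Gibson assembly downstream of the tag. The resulting His-SUMO fusion protein is made in hosts that supply T7 RNA polymerase. The His tag allows affinity purification, SUMO commonly improves solubility and yield, and 3C cleavage removes both.
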