Features (pLannotate 1.2.2; 13 found; start..end, strand, type, name):
     29..617     +  rep_origin     ori: high-copy-number ColE1/pMB1/pBR322/pUC origin of replication
    803..942     -  misc_feature   bom: basis of mobility region from pBR322
   1044..1235    -  CDS            rop: Rop protein, which maintains plasmids at low copy number; rop
   1275..1385    +  CDS            mbeC (fragment): MBEC_ECOLX - Experimental evidence at protein level: Swiss-Prot protein existence level 1. Required for efficient mobilization of ColE1 plasmid and is thus essential to promote the specific transfer of the plasmid during conjugation. Probably functions by inducing DNA bending, helping the MbeA relaxase to melt the DNA around the nic site and cleave the phosphodiester bond. Binds specifically double-stranded DNA (dsDNA) containing the ColE1 oriT but does not recognize the inverted repeat (IR). From Escherichia coli.
   1472..1490    +  promoter       T7 promoter: promoter for bacteriophage T7 RNA polymerase
   1528..1550    +  RBS            RBS: efficient ribosome binding site from bacteriophage T7 gene 10 (Olins and Rangwala, 1989)
   1570..1586    +  CDS            capTEV™ (fragment): composite tag for in vivo biotinylation, TEV protease cleavage, and 6xHis tagging
   1588..1875    +  CDS            SUMO: cleavable ubiquitin-like protein tag; S. cerevisiae SMT3 (truncated)
   2061..2110    +  CDS            SET1 (fragment): solubility-enhancement tag derived from T7 phage gene 10B
   2118..2165    +  terminator     T7 terminator: transcription terminator for bacteriophage T7 RNA polymerase
   2230..2321    +  promoter       AmpR promoter: bla
   2322..3179    +  CDS            bla: BLAT_ECOLX - Experimental evidence at protein level: Swiss-Prot protein existence level 1. TEM-type are the most prevalent beta-lactamases in enterobacteria; they hydrolyze the beta-lactam bond in susceptible beta-lactam antibiotics, thus conferring resistance to penicillins and cephalosporins. TEM-3 and TEM-4 are capable of hydrolyzing cefotaxime and ceftazidime. TEM-5 is capable of hydrolyzing ceftazidime. TEM-6 is capable of hydrolyzing ceftazidime and aztreonam. TEM-8/CAZ-2, TEM- 16/CAZ-7 and TEM-24/CAZ-6 are markedly active against ceftazidime. IRT- 4 shows resistance to beta-lactamase in
   3186..3225    +  terminator     fd terminator: central terminator from bacteriophage fd (Otsuka and Kunisawa, 1982)
>Addgene plasmid #160257 | 19 pCOLI_A_SUMO | addgene full sequence | sequence record 319357 | Addgene NGS Result
GACCGGTAGAAAAGATCAAAGGATCTTCTTGAGATCCTTTTTTTCTGCGCGTAATCTGCTGCTTGCAAAC
AAAAAAACCACCGCTACCAGCGGTGGTTTGTTTGCCGGATCAAGAGCTACCAACTCTTTTTCCGAAGGTA
ACTGGCTTCAGCAGAGCGCAGATACCAAATACTGTCCTTCTAGTGTAGCCGTAGTTAGGCCACCACTTCA
AGAACTCTGTAGCACCGCCTACATACCTCGCTCTGCTAATCCTGTTACCAGTGGCTGCTGCCAGTGGCGA
TAAGTCGTGTCTTACCGGGTTGGACTCAAGACGATAGTTACCGGATAAGGCGCAGCGGTCGGGCTGAACG
GGGGGTTCGTGCACACAGCCCAGCTTGGAGCGAACGACCTACACCGAACTGAGATACCTACAGCGTGAGC
TATGAGAAAGCGCCACGCTTCCCGAAGGGAGAAAGGCGGACAGGTATCCGGTAAGCGGCAGGGTCGGAAC
AGGAGAGCGCACGAGGGAGCTTCCAGGGGGAAACGCCTGGTATCTTTATAGTCCTGTCGGGTTTCGCCAC
CTCTGACTTGAGCGTCGATTTTTGTGATGCTCGTCAGGGGGGCGGAGCCTATGGAAAAACGCCAGCAACG
CGGCCTTTTTACGGTTCCTGGCCTTTTGCTGGCCTTTTGCTCACATGTTCTTTCCTGCGTTATCCCCTGA
TTCTGTGGATAACCGTATTACCGCCTTTGAGTGAGCTGATACCGCTCGCCGCAGCCGAACGACCGAGCGC
AGCGAGTCAGTGAGCGAGGAAGCGGAAGAGCGCCTGATGCGGTATTTTCTCCTTACGCATCTGTGCGGTA
TTTCACACCGCAATGGTGCACTCTCAGTACAATCTGCTCTGATGCCGCATAGTTAAGCCAGTATACACTC
CGCTATCGCTACGTGACTGGGTCATGGCTGCGCCCCGACACCCGCCAACACCCGCTGACGCGCCCTGACG
GGCTTGTCTGCTCCCGGCATCCGCTTACAGACAAGCTGTGACCGTCTCCGGGAGCTGCATGTGTCAGAGG
TTTTCACCGTCATCACCGAAACGCGCGAGGCAGCTGCGGTAAAGCTCATCAGCGTGGTCGTGAAGCGATT
CACAGATGTCTGCCTGTTCATCCGCGTCCAGCTCGTTGAGTTTCTCCAGAAGCGTTAATGTCTGGCTTCT
GATAAAGCGGGCCATGTTAAGGGCGGTTTTTTCCTGTTTGGTCACTGATGCCTCCGTGTAAGGGGGATTT
CTGTTCATGGGGTAATGATACCGATGAAACGAGAGAGGATGCTCACGATACGGGTTACTGATGATGAACA
TGCCCGGTTACTGGAACGTTGTGAGGGTAAACAACTGGCGGTATGGATGCGGCGGGACCAGAGAAAAATC
ACTCAGGGTCAATGCCAGCGCTTCGTTAATACAGATGTAGGTGTTGGCACCATGCATCGATCCCGCGAAA
TTAATACGACTCACTATAGGGAGACCACAACGGTTTCCCTCCGGCTCCGGAAATAATTTTGTTTAACTTT
AAGAAGGAGATATACATATGGGCAGCAGCCATCATCATCATCATCACTCGGACTCAGAAGTCAATCAAGA
AGCTAAGCCAGAGGTCAAGCCAGAAGTCAAGCCTGAGACTCACATCAATTTAAAGGTGTCCGATGGATCT
TCAGAGATCTTCTTCAAGATCAAAAAGACCACTCCTTTAAGAAGGCTGATGGAAGCGTTCGCTAAAAGAC
AGGGTAAGGAAATGGACTCCTTAAGATTCTTGTACGACGGTATTAGAATTCAAGCTGATCAGACCCCTGA
AGATTTGGACATGGAGGATAACGATATTATTGAGGCTCACAGAGAACAGATTGGTAGCAGCGGATCTCTG
GAAGTTCTGTTCCAGGGGCCCGGATCCCGGTCCGACATATGAGCGCGCGGAATTCAAAGGCCTACGTCGA
CGAGCTCACTAGTCGCGGCCGCTTTCGAATCTAGAGCCTGCAGTCTCGACAAGCTTGTCGAGAAGTACTA
GAGGATGTACAACGCGTGCGCGCTGATCCGGCTGCTAACAAAGCCCGAAAGGAAGCTGAGTTGGCTGCTG
CCACCGCTGAGCAATAACTAGCATAACCCCTTGGGGCCTCTAAACGGGTCTTGAGGGGTTTTTTGCTGAA
AGGAGGAACTATATCGGGATTAGCCCGCCTAATGAGCGGGCTTTTTTTTAATTCCCCTATTTGTTTATTT
TTCTAAATACATTCAAATATGTATCCGCTCATGAGACAATAACCCTGATAAATGCTTCAATAATATTGAA
AAAGGAAGAGTATGAGTATTCAACATTTCCGTGTCGCCCTTATTCCCTTTTTTGCGGCATTTTGCCTTCC
TGTTTTTGCTCACCCAGAAACGCTCGTGAAAGTAAAAGACGCAGAGGACCAATTGGGGGCACGAGTGGGA
TACATAGAACTGGACTTGAATAGCGGTAAAATCCTTGAGAGTTTTCGCCCTGAAGAGCGTTTTCCAATGA
TGAGCACTTTCAAAGTTCTGCTATGTGGAGCAGTATTATCCCGTGTAGATGCGGGGCAAGAGCAACTCGG
ACGACGAATACACTATTCGCAGAATGACTTGGTTGAATACTCCCCAGTGACAGAAAAGCACCTTACGGAC
GGAATGACGGTAAGAGAATTATGTAGTGCCGCCATAACGATGAGTGATAACACTGCGGCGAACTTACTTC
TGACAACCATCGGTGGACCGAAGGAATTAACCGCTTTTTTGCACAATATGGGAGACCATGTAACTCGCCT
TGACCGTTGGGAACCAGAACTGAATGAAGCCATACCAAACGACGAGCGAGACACCACAATGCCTGCGGCA
ATGGCAACAACATTACGCAAACTATTAACTGGCGAACTACTTACTCTGGCTTCACGGCAACAATTAATAG
ACTGGCTTGAAGCGGATAAAGTTGCAGGACCACTACTGCGTTCGGCACTTCCTGCTGGCTGGTTTATTGC
TGATAAATCTGGGGCAGGAGAGCGTGGTTCACGGGGTATCATTGCCGCACTTGGACCAGATGGTAAGCCT
TCCCGTATCGTAGTTATCTACACGACGGGTAGTCAGGCAACTATGGACGAACGAAATAGACAGATTGCTG
AAATAGGGGCTTCACTGATTAAGCATTGGTAAACCGATACAATTAAAGGCTCCTTTTGGAGCCTTTTTTT
TTGGACG
